Addgene plasmid #176790: pEE033
Purpose: Encodes codon optimized putative thermophilic PET hydrolase enzyme for bacterial expression
Depositing lab: Gregg Beckham. Depositing organization: National Laboratory of the Rockies (NLR). Publication: Sourcing thermotolerant poly(ethylene terephthalate) hydrolase scaffolds from natural diversity. Erickson E, Gado JE, Avilan L, Bratti F, Brizendine RK, Cox PA, Gill R, Graham R, Kim DJ, Konig G, Michener WE, Poudel S, Ramirez KJ, Shakespeare TJ, Zahn M, Boyd ES, Payne CM, DuBois JL, Pickford AR, Beckham GT, McGeehan JE. Nat Commun. 2022 Dec 21;13(1):7850. doi: 10.1038/s41467-022-35237-x. PubMed 36543766.
Backbone
  Vector backbone: pET21b(+)
  Backbone manufacturer: EMD Biosciences
  Backbone size w/o insert (bp): 5366
  Vector type: Bacterial Expression
Growth in bacteria
  Bacterial resistance: Ampicillin, 100 μg/mL
  Growth temperature: 37°C
  Growth strain: DH5alpha
  Copy number: High Copy
Gene/Insert
  Gene/Insert name: 402 (alt name: Ketobacter alkanivorans WP_101893885.1)
  Species: Ketobacter alkanivorans
  Insert size (bp): 879
  Promoter: T7
  Tag / fusion protein: 6xHis (C terminal on backbone)
  Cloning method: Restriction Enzyme; 5′ cloning site NdeI (unknown if destroyed); 3′ cloning site XhoI (unknown if destroyed)
  Sequencing primers: 5′ T7 For; 3′ T7 Rev
Terms and licenses: Academic/Nonprofit Terms; Industry Terms: Not Available to Industry
Depositor comments: Accession Number WP_101893885.1
How to cite: pEE033 was a gift from Gregg Beckham (Addgene plasmid # 176790 ; http://n2t.net/addgene:176790 ; RRID:Addgene_176790)
