[The description below was written by a language model from this plasmid's Addgene catalogue record and pLannotate feature annotations shown in this document.]
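Description:
pEE033 is a bacterial expression plasmid built on the pET21b(+) backbone that carries a codon-optimized gene for a putative thermophilic poly(ethylene terephthalate) (PET) hydrolase from Ketobacter alkanivorans, referred to in the record as candidate "402". The 879 bp insert was cloned between the NdeI and XhoI sites, which places it in frame with the backbone-encoded C-terminal 6xHis tag for metal-affinity purification. The automated annotation recognises most of the open reading frame as a fragment resembling the Ideonella sakaiensis PETase. This reflects homology to that well-characterised enzyme, not identity with it. The short "9xHis" and "SET1" fragment calls downstream correspond to the His tag and flanking pET vector sequence, not to additional functional fusion partners.

Expression follows the standard pET arrangement: a T7 promoter with an adjacent lac operator, the strong T7 gene 10 ribosome binding site, and a T7 terminator after the coding region. The plasmid also carries lacI under its own promoter, so transcription is repressed until induction with IPTG in a host that supplies T7 RNA polymerase. The plasmid is maintained through a ColE1/pBR322-type origin with the associated bom and rop elements and is selected with ampicillin via β-lactamase. An f1 origin allows single-stranded DNA production, and the tetracycline-resistance fragments are nonfunctional pBR322 remnants. The full sequenced record is 6,245 nt, consistent with backbone plus insert. The construct was made to produce and purify the enzyme in E. coli as part of a survey of natural diversity for thermotolerant PET hydrolase scaffolds.
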