Features (pLannotate 1.2.2; 19 found; start..end, strand, type, name):
   1003..1080    -  promoter       lacI promoter: lacI
   1088..1367    -  CDS            TcR (fragment): tetracycline efflux protein; tet; confers resistance to tetracycline
   1389..1407    +  promoter       T7 promoter: promoter for bacteriophage T7 RNA polymerase
   1408..1432    +  protein_bind   lac operator: The lac repressor binds to the lac operator to inhibit transcription in E. coli. This inhibition can be relieved by adding lactose or isopropyl-β-D-thiogalactopyranoside (IPTG). lac repressor encoded by lacI
   1447..1469    +  RBS            RBS: efficient ribosome binding site from bacteriophage T7 gene 10 (Olins and Rangwala, 1989)
   1570..2355    +  CDS            PETH_IDESA (fragment): Experimental evidence at protein level: Swiss-Prot protein existence level 1. Involved in the degradation and assimilation of the plastic poly(ethylene terephthalate) (PET), which allows I.sakaiensis to use PET as its major energy and carbon source for growth. Likely acts synergistically with MHETase to depolymerize PET (PubMed:26965627). Catalyzes the hydrolysis of PET to produce mono(2-hydroxyethyl) terephthalate (MHET) as the major product (PubMed:26965627, PubMed:29666242, PubMed:29603535, PubMed:29374183, PubMed:29235460). Also depolymerizes another semiaromatic polyester, poly(ethylene-2
   2365..2382    +  CDS            9xHis (fragment): 9xHis affinity tag
   2392..2441    +  CDS            SET1 (fragment): solubility-enhancement tag derived from T7 phage gene 10B
   2449..2496    +  terminator     T7 terminator: transcription terminator for bacteriophage T7 RNA polymerase
   2533..2961    +  rep_origin     f1 ori (sequence partly withheld): f1 bacteriophage origin of replication; arrow indicates direction of (+) strand synthesis
   3014..3118    +  promoter       AmpR promoter: bla
   3119..3979    +  CDS            AmpR: β-lactamase; bla; confers resistance to ampicillin, carbenicillin, and related antibiotics
   4150..4738    +  rep_origin     ori: high-copy-number ColE1/pMB1/pBR322/pUC origin of replication
   4924..5063    -  misc_feature   bom: basis of mobility region from pBR322
   5165..5356    -  CDS            rop: Rop protein, which maintains plasmids at low copy number; rop
   5373..5753    +  CDS            YPB1_ECOLX: Protein predicted: Swiss-Prot protein existence level 4. From Escherichia coli.
   5825..6116    -  CDS            TcR (fragment): tetracycline efflux protein; tet; confers resistance to tetracycline
   6131..6152    -  protein_bind   CAP binding site: CAP binding activates transcription in the presence of cAMP. E. coli catabolite activator protein
   6165..1002    -  CDS            lacI (across the origin): lac repressor; lacI; The lac repressor binds to the lac operator to inhibit transcription in E. coli. This inhibition can be relieved by adding lactose or isopropyl-β-D-thiogalactopyranoside (IPTG).
>Addgene plasmid #176790 | pEE033 | addgene full sequence | sequence record 349637 | Addgene NGS Result
CGTATTGGGCGCCAGGGTGGTTTTTCTTTTCACCAGTGAGACGGGCAACAGCTGATTGCCCTTCACCGCC
TGGCCCTGAGAGAGTTGCAGCAAGCGGTCCACGCTGGTTTGCCCCAGCAGGCGAAAATCCTGTTTGATGG
TGGTTAACGGCGGGATATAACATGAGCTGTCTTCGGTATCGTCGTATCCCACTACCGAGATATCCGCACC
AACGCGCAGCCCGGACTCGGTAATGGCGCGCATTGCGCCCAGCGCCATCTGATCGTTGGCAACCAGCATC
GCAGTGGGAACGATGCCCTCATTCAGCATTTGCATGGTTTGTTGAAAACCGGACATGGCACTCCAGTCGC
CTTCCCGTTCCGCTATCGGCTGAATTTGATTGCGAGTGAGATATTTATGCCAGCCAGCCAGACGCAGACG
CGCCGAGACAGAACTTAATGGGCCCGCTAACAGCGCGATTTGCTGGTGACCCAATGCGACCAGATGCTCC
ACGCCCAGTCGCGTACCGTCTTCATGGGAGAAAATAATACTGTTGATGGGTGTCTGGTCAGAGACATCAA
GAAATAACGCCGGAACATTAGTGCAGGCAGCTTCCACAGCAATGGCATCCTGGTCATCCAGCGGATAGTT
AATGATCAGCCCACTGACGCGTTGCGCGAGAAGATTGTGCACCGCCGCTTTACAGGCTTCGACGCCGCTT
CGTTCTACCATCGACACCACCACGCTGGCACCCAGTTGATCGGCGCGAGATTTAATCGCCGCGACAATTT
GCGACGGCGCGTGCAGGGCCAGACTGGAGGTGGCAACGCCAATCAGCAACGACTGTTTGCCCGCCAGTTG
TTGTGCCACGCGGTTGGGAATGTAATTCAGCTCCGCCATCGCCGCTTCCACTTTTTCCCGCGTTTTCGCA
GAAACGTGGCTGGCCTGGTTCACCACGCGGGAAACGGTCTGATAAGAGACACCGGCATACTCTGCGACAT
CGTATAACGTTACTGGTTTCACATTCACCACCCTGAATTGACTCTCTTCCGGGCGCTATCATGCCATACC
GCGAAAGGTTTTGCGCCATTCGATGGTGTCCGGGATCTCGACGCTCTCCCTTATGCGACTCCTGCATTAG
GAAGCAGCCCAGTAGTAGGTTGAGGCCGTTGAGCACCGCCGCCGCAAGGAATGGTGCATGCAAGGAGATG
GCGCCCAACAGTCCCCCGGCCACGGGGCCTGCCACCATACCCACGCCGAAACAAGCGCTCATGAGCCCGA
AGTGGCGAGCCCGATCTTCCCCATCGGTGATGTCGGCGATATAGGCGCCAGCAACCGCACCTGTGGCGCC
GGTGATGCCGGCCACGATGCGTCCGGCGTAGAGGATCGAGATCTCGATCCCGCGAAATTAATACGACTCA
CTATAGGGGAATTGTGAGCGGATAACAATTCCCCTCTAGAAATAATTTTGTTTAACTTTAAGAAGGAGAT
ATACATATGGCATTTGCGATCACTCCGTCTCCGACCCCAACCCCGGATCCGACCCCGAATCCATCCCCGG
ATCCGGGCTCCTGTTCCGGCGCCGAGTGCTACATCCGCGGTCCTAACCCTACTGTACGTGCCCTGGAAGC
AGACGATGGTCCGTACTCGGTGCGTACCACCAACGTATCTTCCTTCGTTTCTGGCTTCGGTGGTGGCACA
ATTCACTACCCGGTGGGTACCGAAGGCAAGATGGGTGCCATCGCCGTGATTCCGGGCTACGTTTCCTACG
AATCATCCATCCGTTGGTGGGGTAGCCGCCTGGCGTCATGGGGTTTTGTTGTTATTACCATCGACACTAA
CACCATTTATGATCAACCGGATTCTCGTGCAAACCAGCTGTCAGCCGCTCTGGATTACGTGATCGCTCAA
AGCAACTCTCGTAACTCGTCCATTTCCGGCATGGTGGACTCCAACCGCCTGGGTGTTATCGGCTGGTCTA
TGGGTGGTGGCGGTTCTCTGAAACTGTCTACTCAGCGCACGCTGAAAGCCGCAATCCCTCAGGCTCCGTG
GTACTCTGGTTTCAACAGCTTCAACCGCATTACTACTCCAACGCTCATTATTGCCTGCGAGCTGGACGTT
GTAGCTCCTGTAGGTCAGCACGCTTCTCCGTTTTACAACCGCATTCCGAGCTCCACTGCGAAAGCGTTTC
TGGAAATCAATGGTGGCGACCATTTCTGCGCCAACAGCGGCTACCCGAACGAAGACATCCTTGGCAAATA
TGGCGTTTCTTGGATGAAACGCTTTATTGACGGTGATCGTCGCTACGACCAGTTCCTGTGTGGTCCAAAT
CACGAATCTGATCGCTCTATCAGCGACTACCGTGAAACCTGTAACTACCTCGAGCACCACCACCACCACC
ACTGAGATCCGGCTGCTAACAAAGCCCGAAAGGAAGCTGAGTTGGCTGCTGCCACCGCTGAGCAATAACT
AGCATAACCCCTTGGGGCCTCTAAACGGGTCTTGAGGGGTTTTTTGCTGAAAGGAGGAACTATATCCGGA
TTGGCGAATGGG
[124 nt withheld, positions 2533-2656]
C
[91 nt withheld, positions 2658-2748]
A
[49 nt withheld, positions 2750-2798]
CCTTTGACGTTGGAGTCCACGTTCTTT
[37 nt withheld, positions 2826-2862]
ACCCTATCTCGGTCTATTCTTTTGATTTATAAGGGATTTTGCCGATTTCGGCCTATTGGTTAAAAAATGA
GCTGATTTAACAAAAATTTAACGCGAATTTTAACAAAATATTAACGCTTACAATTTAGGTGGCACTTTTC
GGGGAAATGTGCGCGGAACCCCTATTTGTTTATTTTTCTAAATACATTCAAATATGTATCCGCTCATGAG
ACAATAACCCTGATAAATGCTTCAATAATATTGAAAAAGGAAGAGTATGAGTATTCAACATTTCCGTGTC
GCCCTTATTCCCTTTTTTGCGGCATTTTGCCTTCCTGTTTTTGCTCACCCAGAAACGCTGGTGAAAGTAA
AAGATGCTGAAGATCAGTTGGGTGCACGAGTGGGTTACATCGAACTGGATCTCAACAGCGGTAAGATCCT
TGAGAGTTTTCGCCCCGAAGAACGTTTTCCAATGATGAGCACTTTTAAAGTTCTGCTATGTGGCGCGGTA
TTATCCCGTATTGACGCCGGGCAAGAGCAACTCGGTCGCCGCATACACTATTCTCAGAATGACTTGGTTG
AGTACTCACCAGTCACAGAAAAGCATCTTACGGATGGCATGACAGTAAGAGAATTATGCAGTGCTGCCAT
AACCATGAGTGATAACACTGCGGCCAACTTACTTCTGACAACGATCGGAGGACCGAAGGAGCTAACCGCT
TTTTTGCACAACATGGGGGATCATGTAACTCGCCTTGATCGTTGGGAACCGGAGCTGAATGAAGCCATAC
CAAACGACGAGCGTGACACCACGATGCCTGCAGCAATGGCAACAACGTTGCGCAAACTATTAACTGGCGA
ACTACTTACTCTAGCTTCCCGGCAACAATTAATAGACTGGATGGAGGCGGATAAAGTTGCAGGACCACTT
CTGCGCTCGGCCCTTCCGGCTGGCTGGTTTATTGCTGATAAATCTGGAGCCGGTGAGCGTGGGTCTCGCG
GTATCATTGCAGCACTGGGGCCAGATGGTAAGCCCTCCCGTATCGTAGTTATCTACACGACGGGGAGTCA
GGCAACTATGGATGAACGAAATAGACAGATCGCTGAGATAGGTGCCTCACTGATTAAGCATTGGTAACTG
TCAGACCAAGTTTACTCATATATACTTTAGATTGATTTAAAACTTCATTTTTAATTTAAAAGGATCTAGG
TGAAGATCCTTTTTGATAATCTCATGACCAAAATCCCTTAACGTGAGTTTTCGTTCCACTGAGCGTCAGA
CCCCGTAGAAAAGATCAAAGGATCTTCTTGAGATCCTTTTTTTCTGCGCGTAATCTGCTGCTTGCAAACA
AAAAAACCACCGCTACCAGCGGTGGTTTGTTTGCCGGATCAAGAGCTACCAACTCTTTTTCCGAAGGTAA
CTGGCTTCAGCAGAGCGCAGATACCAAATACTGTCCTTCTAGTGTAGCCGTAGTTAGGCCACCACTTCAA
GAACTCTGTAGCACCGCCTACATACCTCGCTCTGCTAATCCTGTTACCAGTGGCTGCTGCCAGTGGCGAT
AAGTCGTGTCTTACCGGGTTGGACTCAAGACGATAGTTACCGGATAAGGCGCAGCGGTCGGGCTGAACGG
GGGGTTCGTGCACACAGCCCAGCTTGGAGCGAACGACCTACACCGAACTGAGATACCTACAGCGTGAGCT
ATGAGAAAGCGCCACGCTTCCCGAAGGGAGAAAGGCGGACAGGTATCCGGTAAGCGGCAGGGTCGGAACA
GGAGAGCGCACGAGGGAGCTTCCAGGGGGAAACGCCTGGTATCTTTATAGTCCTGTCGGGTTTCGCCACC
TCTGACTTGAGCGTCGATTTTTGTGATGCTCGTCAGGGGGGCGGAGCCTATGGAAAAACGCCAGCAACGC
GGCCTTTTTACGGTTCCTGGCCTTTTGCTGGCCTTTTGCTCACATGTTCTTTCCTGCGTTATCCCCTGAT
TCTGTGGATAACCGTATTACCGCCTTTGAGTGAGCTGATACCGCTCGCCGCAGCCGAACGACCGAGCGCA
GCGAGTCAGTGAGCGAGGAAGCGGAAGAGCGCCTGATGCGGTATTTTCTCCTTACGCATCTGTGCGGTAT
TTCACACCGCAATGGTGCACTCTCAGTACAATCTGCTCTGATGCCGCATAGTTAAGCCAGTATACACTCC
GCTATCGCTACGTGACTGGGTCATGGCTGCGCCCCGACACCCGCCAACACCCGCTGACGCGCCCTGACGG
GCTTGTCTGCTCCCGGCATCCGCTTACAGACAAGCTGTGACCGTCTCCGGGAGCTGCATGTGTCAGAGGT
TTTCACCGTCATCACCGAAACGCGCGAGGCAGCTGCGGTAAAGCTCATCAGCGTGGTCGTGAAGCGATTC
ACAGATGTCTGCCTGTTCATCCGCGTCCAGCTCGTTGAGTTTCTCCAGAAGCGTTAATGTCTGGCTTCTG
ATAAAGCGGGCCATGTTAAGGGCGGTTTTTTCCTGTTTGGTCACTGATGCCTCCGTGTAAGGGGGATTTC
TGTTCATGGGGGTAATGATACCGATGAAACGAGAGAGGATGCTCACGATACGGGTTACTGATGATGAACA
TGCCCGGTTACTGGAACGTTGTGAGGGTAAACAACTGGCGGTATGGATGCGGCGGGACCAGAGAAAAATC
ACTCAGGGTCAATGCCAGCGCTTCGTTAATACAGATGTAGGTGTTCCACAGGGTAGCCAGCAGCATCCTG
CGATGCAGATCCGGAACATAATGGTGCAGGGCGCTGACTTCCGCGTTTCCAGACTTTACGAAACACGGAA
ACCGAAGACCATTCATGTTGTTGCTCAGGTCGCAGACGTTTTGCAGCAGCAGTCGCTTCACGTTCGCTCG
CGTATCGGTGATTCATTCTGCTAACCAGTAAGGCAACCCCGCCAGCCTAGCCGGGTCCTCAACGACAGGA
GCACGATCATGCGCACCCGTGGGGCCGCCATGCCGGCGATAATGGCCTGCTTCTCGCCGAAACGTTTGGT
GGCGGGACCAGTGACGAAGGCTTGAGCGAGGGCGTGCAAGATTCCGAATACCGCAAGCGACAGGCCGATC
ATCGTCGCGCTCCAGCGAAAGCGGTCCTCGCCGAAAATGACCCAGAGCGCTGCCGGCACCTGTCCTACGA
GTTGCATGATAAAGAAGACAGTCATAAGTGCGGCGACGATAGTCATGCCCCGCGCCCACCGGAAGGAGCT
GACTGGGTTGAAGGCTCTCAAGGGCATCGGTCGAGATCCCGGTGCCTAATGAGTGAGCTAACTTACATTA
ATTGCGTTGCGCTCACTGCCCGCTTTCCAGTCGGGAAACCTGTCGTGCCAGCTGCATTAATGAATCGGCC
AACGCGCGGGGAGAGGCGGTTTG
