>Addgene plasmid #176790 | pEE033 | depositor partial sequence | sequence record 342635 | Insert (including NdeI and XhoI sites)
CATATGGCATTTGCGATCACTCCGTCTCCGACCCCAACCCCGGATCCGACCCCGAATCCATCCCCGGATC
CGGGCTCCTGTTCCGGCGCCGAGTGCTACATCCGCGGTCCTAACCCTACTGTACGTGCCCTGGAAGCAGA
CGATGGTCCGTACTCGGTGCGTACCACCAACGTATCTTCCTTCGTTTCTGGCTTCGGTGGTGGCACAATT
CACTACCCGGTGGGTACCGAAGGCAAGATGGGTGCCATCGCCGTGATTCCGGGCTACGTTTCCTACGAAT
CATCCATCCGTTGGTGGGGTAGCCGCCTGGCGTCATGGGGTTTTGTTGTTATTACCATCGACACTAACAC
CATTTATGATCAACCGGATTCTCGTGCAAACCAGCTGTCAGCCGCTCTGGATTACGTGATCGCTCAAAGC
AACTCTCGTAACTCGTCCATTTCCGGCATGGTGGACTCCAACCGCCTGGGTGTTATCGGCTGGTCTATGG
GTGGTGGCGGTTCTCTGAAACTGTCTACTCAGCGCACGCTGAAAGCCGCAATCCCTCAGGCTCCGTGGTA
CTCTGGTTTCAACAGCTTCAACCGCATTACTACTCCAACGCTCATTATTGCCTGCGAGCTGGACGTTGTA
GCTCCTGTAGGTCAGCACGCTTCTCCGTTTTACAACCGCATTCCGAGCTCCACTGCGAAAGCGTTTCTGG
AAATCAATGGTGGCGACCATTTCTGCGCCAACAGCGGCTACCCGAACGAAGACATCCTTGGCAAATATGG
CGTTTCTTGGATGAAACGCTTTATTGACGGTGATCGTCGCTACGACCAGTTCCTGTGTGGTCCAAATCAC
GAATCTGATCGCTCTATCAGCGACTACCGTGAAACCTGTAACTACCTCGAG
